>Addgene plasmid #238678 | HaloTag-MDM2 Vector | addgene full sequence | sequence record 481754 | Addgene NGS Result
TCAATATTGGCCATTAGCCATATTATTCATTGGTTATATAGCATAAATCAATATTGGCTATTGGCCATTG
CATACGTTGTATCTATATCATAATATGTACATTTATATTGGCTCATGTCCAATATGACCGCCATGTTGGC
ATTGATTATTGACTAGTTATTAATAGTAATCAATTACGGGGTCATTAGTTCATAGCCCATATATGGAGTT
CCGCGTTACATAACTTACGGTAAATGGCCCGCCTGGCTGACCGCCCAACGACCCCCGCCCATTGACGTCA
ATAATGACGTATGTTCCCATAGTAACGCCAATAGGGACTTTCCATTGACGTCAATGGGTGGAGTATTTAC
GGTAAACTGCCCACTTGGCAGTACATCAAGTGTATCATATGCCAAGTCCGCCCCCTATTGACGTCAATGA
CGGTAAATGGCCCGCCTGGCATTATGCCCAGTACATGACCTTACGGGACTTTCCTACTTGGCAGTACATC
TACGTATTAGTCATCGCTATTACCATGGTGATGCGGTTTTGGCAGTACACCAATGGGCGTGGATAGCGGT
TTGACTCACGGGGATTTCCAAGTCTCCACCCCATTGACGTCAATGGGAGTTTGTTTTGGCACCAAAATCA
ACGGGACTTTCCAAAATGTCGTAATAACCCCGCCCCGTTGACGCAAATGGGCGGTAGGCGTGTACGGTGG
GAGGTCTATATAAGCAGAGCTGGTTTAGTGAACCGTCAGATCACTAGAAGCTTTATTGCGGTAGTTTATC
ACAGTTAAATTGCTAACGCAGTCAGTGCTTCTGACACAACAGTCTCGAACTTAAGCTGCAGAAGTTGGTC
GTGAGGCACTGGGCAGGTAAGTATCAAGGTTACAAGACAGGTTTAAGGAGACCAATAGAAACTGGGCTTG
TCGAGACAGAGAAGACTCTTGCGTTTCTGATAGGCACCTATTGGTCTTACTGACATCCACTTTGCCTTTC
TCTCCACAGGTGTCCACTCCCAGTTCAATTACAGCTCTTAAGGCTAGAGTATTAATACGACTCACTATAG
GGCTAGCAAAGCCACCATGGCAGAAATCGGTACTGGCTTTCCATTCGACCCCCATTATGTGGAAGTCCTG
GGCGAGCGCATGCACTACGTCGATGTTGGTCCGCGCGATGGCACCCCTGTGCTGTTCCTGCACGGTAACC
CGACCTCCTCCTACGTGTGGCGCAACATCATCCCGCATGTTGCACCGACCCATCGCTGCATTGCTCCAGA
CCTGATCGGTATGGGCAAATCCGACAAACCAGACCTGGGTTATTTCTTCGACGACCACGTCCGCTTCATG
GATGCCTTCATCGAAGCCCTGGGTCTGGAAGAGGTCGTCCTGGTCATTCACGACTGGGGCTCCGCTCTGG
GTTTCCACTGGGCCAAGCGCAATCCAGAGCGCGTCAAAGGTATTGCATTTATGGAGTTCATCCGCCCTAT
CCCGACCTGGGACGAATGGCCAGAATTTGCCCGCGAGACCTTCCAGGCCTTCCGCACCACCGACGTCGGC
CGCAAGCTGATCATCGATCAGAACGTTTTTATCGAGGGTACGCTGCCGATGGGTGTCGTCCGCCCGCTGA
CTGAAGTCGAGATGGACCATTACCGCGAGCCGTTCCTGAATCCTGTTGACCGCGAGCCACTGTGGCGCTT
CCCAAACGAGCTGCCAATCGCCGGTGAGCCAGCGAACATCGTCGCGCTGGTCGAAGAATACATGGACTGG
CTGCACCAGTCCCCTGTCCCGAAGCTGCTGTTCTGGGGCACCCCAGGCGTTCTGATCCCACCGGCCGAAG
CCGCTCGCCTGGCCAAAAGCCTGCCTAACTGCAAGGCTGTGGACATCGGCCCGGGTCTGAATCTGCTGCA
AGAAGACAACCCGGACCTGATCGGCAGCGAGATCGCGCGCTGGCTGTCGACGCTCGAGATTTCCGGCGAG
CCAACCACTGAGGATCTGTACTTTCAGAGCGATAACGCGATCGCCATGGTGAGGAGCAGGCAAATGTGCA
ATACCAACATGTCTGTACCTACTGATGGTGCTGTAACCACCTCACAGATTCCAGCTTCGGAACAAGAGAC
CCTGGTTAGACCAAAGCCATTGCTTTTGAAGTTATTAAAGTCTGTTGGTGCACAAAAAGACACTTATACT
ATGAAAGAGGTTCTTTTTTATCTTGGCCAGTATATTATGACTAAACGATTATATGATGAGAAGCAACAAC
ATATTGTATATTGTTCAAATGATCTTCTAGGAGATTTGTTTGGCGTGCCAAGCTTCTCTGTGAAAGAGCA
CAGGAAAATATATACCATGATCTACAGGAACTTGGTAGTAGTCAATCAGCAGGAATCATCGGACTCAGGT
ACATCTGTGAGTGAGAACAGGTGTCACCTTGAAGGTGGGAGTGATCAAAAGGACCTTGTACAAGAGCTTC
AGGAAGAGAAACCTTCATCTTCACATTTGGTTTCTAGACCATCTACCTCATCTAGAAGGAGAGCAATTAG
TGAGACAGAAGAAAATTCAGATGAATTATCTGGTGAACGACAAAGAAAACGCCACAAATCTGATAGTATT
TCCCTTTCCTTTGATGAAAGCCTGGCTCTGTGTGTAATAAGGGAGATATGTTGTGAAAGAAGCAGTAGCA
GTGAATCTACAGGGACGCCATCGAATCCGGATCTTGATGCTGGTGTAAGTGAACATTCAGGTGATTGGTT
GGATCAGGATTCAGTTTCAGATCAGTTTAGTGTAGAATTTGAAGTTGAATCTCTCGACTCAGAAGATTAT
AGCCTTAGTGAAGAAGGACAAGAACTCTCAGATGAAGATGATGAGGTATATCAAGTTACTGTGTATCAGG
CAGGGGAGAGTGATACAGATTCATTTGAAGAAGATCCTGAAATTTCCTTAGCTGACTATTGGAAATGCAC
TTCATGCAATGAAATGAATCCCCCCCTTCCATCACATTGCAACAGATGTTGGGCCCTTCGTGAGAATTGG
CTTCCTGAAGATAAAGGGAAAGATAAAGGGGAAATCTCTGAGAAAGCCAAACTGGAAAACTCAACACAAG
CTGAAGAGGGCTTTGATGTTCCTGATTGTAAAAAAACTATAGTGAATGATTCCAGAGAGTCATGTGTTGA
GGAAAATGATGATAAAATTACACAAGCTTCACAATCACAAGAAAGTGAAGACTATTCTCAGCCATCAACT
TCTAGTAGCATTATTTATAGCAGCCAAGAAGATGTGAAAGAGTTTGAAAGGGAAGAAACCCAAGACAAAG
AAGAGAGTGTGGAATCTAGTTTGCCCCTTAATGCCATTGAACCTTGTGTGATTTGTCAAGGTCGACCTAA
AAATGGTTGCATTGTCCATGGCAAAACAGGACATCTTATGGCCTGCTTTACATGTGCAAAGAAGCTAAAG
AAAAGGAATAAGCCCTGCCCAGTATGTAGACAACCAATTCAAATGATTGTGCTAACTTATTTCCCCGTTT
AAACGAATTCGGGCTCGGTACCCGGGGATCCTCTAGAGTCGACCTGCAGGCATGCAAGCTGATCCGGCTG
CTAACAAAGCCCGAAAGGAAGCTGAGTTGGCTGCTGCCACCGCTGAGCAATAACTAGCATAACCCCTTGG
GGCGGCCGCTTCGAGCAGACATGATAAGATACATTGATGAGTTTGGACAAACCACAACTAGAATGCAGTG
AAAAAAATGCTTTATTTGTGAAATTTGTGATGCTATTGCTTTATTTGTAACCATTATAAGCTGCAATAAA
CAAGTTAACAACAACAATTGCATTCATTTTATGTTTCAGGTTCAGGGGGAGATGTGGGAGGTTTTTTTAA
GCAAGTAAAACCTCTACAAATGTGGTAAAATCGAATTCTAATGGATCCTCTTTGCGCTTGCGTTTTCCCT
TGTCCAGATAGCCCAGTAGCTGACATTCATCCGGGGTCAGCACCGTTTCTGCGGACTGGCTTTCTACGTA
ATGGTTTCTTAGACGTCAGGTGGCACTTTTCGGGGAAATGTGCGCGGAACCCCTATTTGTTTATTTTTCT
AAATACATTCAAATATGTATCCGCTCATGAGACAATAACCCTGATAAATGCTTCAATAATATTGAAAAAG
GAAGAGTATGAGTATTCAACATTTCCGTGTCGCCCTTATTCCCTTTTTTGCGGCATTTTGCCTTCCTGTT
TTTGCTCACCCAGAAACGCTGGTGAAAGTAAAAGATGCTGAAGATCAGTTGGGTGCACGAGTGGGTTACA
TCGAACTGGATCTCAACAGCGGTAAGATCCTTGAGAGTTTTCGCCCCGAAGAACGTTTTCCAATGATGAG
CACTTTCAAAGTTCTGCTATGTGGCGCGGTATTATCCCGTATTGACGCCGGGCAAGAGCAACTCGGTCGC
CGCATACACTATTCTCAGAATGACTTGGTTGAGTACTCACCAGTCACAGAAAAGCATCTTACGGATGGCA
TGACAGTAAGAGAATTATGCAGTGCTGCCATAACCATGAGTGATAACACTGCGGCCAACTTACTTCTGAC
AACTATCGGAGGACCGAAGGAGCTAACCGCTTTTTTGCACAACATGGGGGATCATGTAACTCGCCTTGAT
CGTTGGGAACCGGAGCTGAATGAAGCCATACCAAACGACGAGCGTGACACCACGATGCCTGTAGCAATGG
CAACAACGTTGCGCAAACTATTAACTGGCGAACTACTTACTCTAGCTTCCCGGCAACAATTAATAGACTG
GATGGAGGCGGATAAAGTTGCAGGACCACTTCTGCGCTCGGCCCTTCCGGCTGGCTGGTTTATTGCTGAT
AAATCTGGAGCCGGTGAGCGTGGGTCTCGCGGTATCATTGCAGCACTGGGGCCAGATGGTAAGCCCTCCC
GTATCGTAGTTATCTACACGACGGGGAGTCAGGCAACTATGGATGAACGAAATAGACAGATCGCTGAGAT
AGGTGCCTCACTGATTAAGCATTGGTAATTCGAAATGACCGACCAAGCGACGCCCAACCGGTATCAGCTC
ACTCAAAGGCGGTAATACGGTTATCCACAGAATCAGGGGATAACGCAGGAAAGAACATGTGAGCAAAAGG
CCAGCAAAAGGCCAGGAACCGTAAAAAGGCCGCGTTGCTGGCGTTTTTCCATAGGCTCCGCCCCCCTGAC
GAGCATCACAAAAATCGACGCTCAAGTCAGAGGTGGCGAAACCCGACAGGACTATAAAGATACCAGGCGT
TTCCCCCTGGAAGCTCCCTCGTGCGCTCTCCTGTTCCGACCCTGCCGCTTACCGGATACCTGTCCGCCTT
TCTCCCTTCGGGAAGCGTGGCGCTTTCTCATAGCTCACGCTGTAGGTATCTCAGTTCGGTGTAGGTCGTT
CGCTCCAAGCTGGGCTGTGTGCACGAACCCCCCGTTCAGCCCGACCGCTGCGCCTTATCCGGTAACTATC
GTCTTGAGTCCAACCCGGTAAGACACGACTTATCGCCACTGGCAGCAGCCACTGGTAACAGGATTAGCAG
AGCGAGGTATGTAGGCGGTGCTACAGAGTTCTTGAAGTGGTGGCCTAACTACGGCTACACTAGAAGGACA
GTATTTGGTATCTGCGCTCTGCTGAAGCCAGTTACCTTCGGAAAAAGAGTTGGTAGCTCTTGATCCGGCA
AACAAACCACCGCTGGTAGCGGTGGTTTTTTTGTTTGCAAGCAGCAGATTACGCGCAGAAAAAAAGGATT
TCAAGAAGATCCTTTGATCTTTTCTACGGGGTCTGACGCTCAGTGGAACGAAAACTCACGTTAAGGGATT
TTGGTCATGAGATTATCAAAAAGGATCTTCACCTAGATCCTTTTATAGTCCGGAAATACAGGAACGCACG
CTGGATGGCCCTTCGCTGGGATGGTGAAACCATGAAAAATGGCAGCTTCAGTGGATTAAGTGGGGGTAAT
GTGGCCTGTACCCTCTGGTTGCATAGGTATTCATACGGTTAAAATTTATCAGGCGCGATTGCGGCAGTTT
TTCGGGTGGTTTGTTGCCATTTTTACCTGTCTGCTGCCGTGATCGCGCTGAACGCGTTTTAGCGGTGCGT
ACAATTAAGGGATTATGGTAAATCCACTTACTGTCTGCCCTCGTAGCCATCGAGATAAACCGCAGTACTC
CGGCCACGATGCGTCCGGCGTAGAGGATCGAGATCT
Features (pLannotate 1.2.2; 17 found; start..end, strand, type, name):
    140..517     +  enhancer       CMV enhancer: human cytomegalovirus immediate early enhancer
    519..718     +  promoter       CMV promoter: human cytomegalovirus (CMV) immediate early promoter
    857..989     +  intron         chimeric intron: chimera between introns from human β-globin and immunoglobulin heavy chain genes
   1033..1051    +  promoter       T7 promoter: promoter for bacteriophage T7 RNA polymerase
   1067..1957    +  CDS            HaloTag®: modified bacterial dehalogenase that forms covalent bonds with chloroalkane derivatives
   1970..1990    +  CDS            TEV site: tobacco etch virus (TEV) protease recognition and cleavage site
   2024..3496    +  CDS            MDM2: MDM2_HUMAN - Experimental evidence at protein level: Swiss-Prot protein existence level 1. E3 ubiquitin-protein ligase that mediates ubiquitination of p53/TP53, leading to its degradation by the proteasome. Inhibits p53/TP53- and p73/TP73-mediated cell cycle arrest and apoptosis by binding its transcriptional activation domain. Also acts as a ubiquitin ligase E3 toward itself and ARRB1. Permits the nuclear export of p53/TP53. Promotes proteasome-dependent ubiquitin-independent degradation of retinoblastoma RB1 protein. Inhibits DAXX-mediated apoptosis by inducing its ubiquitination and degrada
   3505..3560    +  misc_feature   MCS: pUC18/19 multiple cloning site
   3567..3616    +  CDS            SET1 (fragment): solubility-enhancement tag derived from T7 phage gene 10B
   3624..3643    +  terminator     T7 terminator (fragment): transcription terminator for bacteriophage T7 RNA polymerase
   3665..3786    -  polyA_signal   SV40 poly(A) signal: SV40 polyadenylation signal
   3809..3877    -  CDS            large T antigen (fragment): large T antigen from SV40 (simian virus 40)
   3898..3990    -  CDS            tnpA (fragment): TN5P_ECOLX - Also known as tnp. Experimental evidence at protein level: Swiss-Prot protein existence level 1. Mediates transposition of transposon Tn5 by a 'cut and paste' mechanism. First, the monomeric transposase binds the 19 bp inverted DNA repeats flanking the transposon. Then, dimerization of the DNA- bound transposase creates a synaptic DNA complex. After nicking of the first DNA strand, excision of the transposon proceeds through a series of intermediates. The transposase then mediates the insertion of the transposon at a new site by strand transfer. The activity of the wild- type tran
   4033..4137    +  promoter       AmpR promoter: bla
   4138..4998    +  CDS            AmpR: β-lactamase; bla; confers resistance to ampicillin, carbenicillin, and related antibiotics
   5156..5744    -  rep_origin     ori: high-copy-number ColE1/pMB1/pBR322/pUC origin of replication
   5860..6143    +  misc_feature   cer region: ColE1-derived recombination site that helps to maintain plasmids as monomers
