[The description below was written by a language model from this plasmid's Addgene catalogue record and pLannotate feature annotations shown in this document.]
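Description:
HaloTag-MDM2 Vector is a mammalian expression plasmid built on the pFN21A HaloTag CMV Flexi backbone, carrying unmutated human MDM2 as an N-terminal HaloTag fusion. The sequenced record is about 6.2 kb. In bacteria it is maintained through a high-copy ColE1/pUC-type origin and selected with ampicillin via the β-lactamase gene and its own promoter. A ColE1-derived cer region is also present, which helps resolve plasmid multimers so that the plasmid is inherited stably as monomers. No mammalian selection marker is annotated, which points to transient transfection as the expected mode of use.

The expression cassette starts with the human cytomegalovirus immediate-early enhancer and promoter, followed by a chimeric β-globin/immunoglobulin heavy-chain intron that generally improves mRNA processing and expression. A T7 promoter sits just upstream of the coding region and a partial T7 terminator downstream, so the same reading frame could in principle also be transcribed by T7 RNA polymerase. The open reading frame encodes HaloTag, a modified bacterial dehalogenase that bonds covalently to chloroalkane ligands, then a TEV protease site, then MDM2, the E3 ubiquitin ligase that binds p53 and targets it for proteasomal degradation. An SV40 polyadenylation signal is annotated downstream. The short hits labelled SET1, large T antigen and tnpA are fragments, most likely backbone remnants rather than functional elements.

The record does not state a specific application. The design would allow MDM2 to be labelled with fluorescent or other functional HaloTag ligands, captured on ligand-bearing resin, and released from the tag by TEV cleavage.
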