Addgene plasmid #238678: HaloTag-MDM2 Vector
Depositing lab: Promega Corporation.
Backbone
  Vector backbone: pFN21A HaloTag(R) CMV Flexi(R) Vector
  Vector type: Mammalian Expression
Growth in bacteria
  Bacterial resistance: Ampicillin, 100 μg/mL
  Growth temperature: 37°C
  Growth strain: DH5alpha
  Copy number: High Copy
Gene/Insert
  Gene/Insert name: MDM2
  Species: H. sapiens (human)
  Mutation: None
  Entrez Gene: MDM2 (a.k.a. ACTFS, HDMX, LSKB, hdm2)
  Promoter: CMV
  Tag / fusion protein: HaloTag (R) (N terminal on backbone)
  Cloning method: Other
How to cite: HaloTag-MDM2 Vector was a gift from Promega Corporation (Addgene plasmid # 238678 ; http://n2t.net/addgene:238678 ; RRID:Addgene_238678)
